>Addgene plasmid #139036 | pJF7 | addgene full sequence | sequence record 273920 | Addgene NGS Result
AGCGCCCAATACGCAAACCGCCTCTCCCCGCGCGTTGGCCGATTCATTAATGCAGCTGGCACGACAGGTT
TCCCGACTGGAAAGCGGGCAGTGAGCGCAACGCAATTAATGTGAGTTAGCTCACTCATTAGGCACCCCAG
GCTTTACACTTTATGCTTCCGGCTCGTATGTTGTGTGGAATTGTGAGCGGATAACAATTTCACACAGGAA
ACAGCTATGACCATGATTACGCCAAGCTATTTAGGTGACACTATAGAATACTCAAGCTATGCATCAAGCT
TGGTACCGAGCTCGGATCCACTAGTAACGGCCGCCAGTGTGCTGGAATTCGCCCTTGCAGCTCTTCGACC
CTCCAAGTCGTCGGTGTCATCGATAAGCTCTTGGATTTGTGCTGGTGGAGGTCCGTCTCCGAGGTATTGA
ACCATTGGTGGCTCGTTTTCTGCCTCATCTGCTTTCGCTCCGAACATTTCCGCAAGACGCTAAAAATTAA
CATAGAAGATATTGAAAATTGAAAAAATAAACCAATTTCTGTGAGTAAAAAATTCTAGTTTGAATATATG
CCTACTTAACTAGAATTTTGAATAAGTTCTCCTAGATATTCGAATGTTTAATTTGCATTTGAAACTGTTG
TACTGAAATAACGCATTTTTGATGGAATGTGGCTCAAAATTATAAGAAAATTTTGCATCCTTCAAAATTG
TATATTTAATTTCGAATATTTTCTCGGACAGGTTAATTTGAATGCCAGGTTTTCACATGAAAATTTTTTA
AATAGTATTTAACAGTCACATTTCAATAACTTTTAAAGTGAATTTTTACATTTAAAAACCACTTACTTCG
CGAGTCGACGGCAATTGTTGAACAACAGCACGGAACTGATCTTCCGACAATGTTTGTTGGAAGATAGACA
GGAGTTGTTGAGATTCACCGCAGAGCATGACTGCGTTGGCAATGTGCACGGCACCTTCATCAACATTTCC
GGCTGCCATGAGTTCTTCTCCGAGTTGAACCTCTTGCAAGAAGAACCTTTGCATTTGGGATGGATCGGTG
ACATCTGGAGCAGCATCATTGCCTGCTGCAGCTGGACGACGTGGAGCCATTCCTCCTGCTCCAGCCTGGG
CACGTCTCTCTGAAAGAAAATAAGTTGTTTTTAGATAAAAATCCGAAGGAAATATGTTGTTAAAACACTG
ACTTTGCCTAATCTTGTCCTTGTAGTCTGGAGCGTTGATTCTCTTATGATCGAAGTAAATGCAGTAGCCG
AGGAAAGCGGCTCCAGCAATTCCAGCAGCCAAAACGACGTTTGATTTGTTGAAACCAAGAATTGTGTCCG
ACATCGAAGAGCTGCAAGGGCGAATTCTGCAGATATCCATCACACTGGCGGCCGCTCGAGCATGCATCTA
GAGGGCCCAATTCGCCCTATAGTGAGTCGTATTACAATTCACTGGCCGTCGTTTTACAACGTCGTGACTG
GGAAAACCCTGGCGTTACCCAACTTAATCGCCTTGCAGCACATCCCCCTTTCGCCAGCTGGCGTAATAGC
GAAGAGGCCCGCACCGATCGCCCTTCCCAACAGTTGCGCAGCCTATACGTACGGCAGTTTAAGGTTTACA
CCTATAAAAGAGAGAGCCGTTATCGTCTGTTTGTGGATGTACAGAGTGATATTATTGACACGCCGGGGCG
ACGGATGGTGATCCCCCTGGCCAGTGCACGTCTGCTGTCAGATAAAGTCTCCCGTGAACTTTACCCGGTG
GTGCATATCGGGGATGAAAGCTGGCGCATGATGACCACCGATATGGCCAGTGTGCCGGTCTCCGTTATCG
GGGAAGAAGTGGCTGATCTCAGCCACCGCGAAAATGACATCAAAAACGCCATTAACCTGATGTTCTGGGG
AATATAAATGTCAGGCATGAGATTATCAAAAAGGATCTTCACCTAGATCCTTTTCACGTAGAAAGCCAGT
CCGCAGAAACGGTGCTGACCCCGGATGAATGTCAGCTACTGGGCTATCTGGACAAGGGAAAACGCAAGCG
CAAAGAGAAAGCAGGTAGCTTGCAGTGGGCTTACATGGCGATAGCTAGACTGGGCGGTTTTATGGACAGC
AAGCGAACCGGAATTGCCAGCTGGGGCGCCCTCTGGTAAGGTTGGGAAGCCCTGCAAAGTAAACTGGATG
GCTTTCTTGCCGCCAAGGATCTGATGGCGCAGGGGATCAAGCTCTGATCAAGAGACAGGATGAGGATCGT
TTCGCATGATTGAACAAGATGGATTGCACGCAGGTTCTCCGGCCGCTTGGGTGGAGAGGCTATTCGGCTA
TGACTGGGCACAACAGACAATCGGCTGCTCTGATGCCGCCGTGTTCCGGCTGTCAGCGCAGGGGCGCCCG
GTTCTTTTTGTCAAGACCGACCTGTCCGGTGCCCTGAATGAACTGCAAGACGAGGCAGCGCGGCTATCGT
GGCTGGCCACGACGGGCGTTCCTTGCGCAGCTGTGCTCGACGTTGTCACTGAAGCGGGAAGGGACTGGCT
GCTATTGGGCGAAGTGCCGGGGCAGGATCTCCTGTCATCTCACCTTGCTCCTGCCGAGAAAGTATCCATC
ATGGCTGATGCAATGCGGCGGCTGCATACGCTTGATCCGGCTACCTGCCCATTCGACCACCAAGCGAAAC
ATCGCATCGAGCGAGCACGTACTCGGATGGAAGCCGGTCTTGTCGATCAGGATGATCTGGACGAAGAGCA
TCAGGGGCTCGCGCCAGCCGAACTGTTCGCCAGGCTCAAGGCGAGCATGCCCGACGGCGAGGATCTCGTC
GTGACCCATGGCGATGCCTGCTTGCCGAATATCATGGTGGAAAATGGCCGCTTTTCTGGATTCATCGACT
GTGGCCGGCTGGGTGTGGCGGACCGCTATCAGGACATAGCGTTGGCTACCCGTGATATTGCTGAAGAGCT
TGGCGGCGAATGGGCTGACCGCTTCCTCGTGCTTTACGGTATCGCCGCTCCCGATTCGCAGCGCATCGCC
TTCTATCGCCTTCTTGACGAGTTCTTCTGAATTATTAACGCTTACAATTTCCTGATGCGGTATTTTCTCC
TTACGCATCTGTGCGGTATTTCACACCGCATCAGGTGGCACTTTTCGGGGAAATGTGCGCGGAACCCCTA
TTTGTTTATTTTTCTAAATACATTCAAATATGTATCCGCTCATGAGACAATAACCCTGATAAATGCTTCA
ATAATAGCACGTGAGGAGGGCCACCATGGCCAAGTTGACCAGTGCCGTTCCGGTGCTCACCGCGCGCGAC
GTCGCCGGAGCGGTCGAGTTCTGGACCGACCGGCTCGGGTTCTCCCGGGACTTCGTGGAGGACGACTTCG
CCGGTGTGGTCCGGGACGACGTGACCCTGTTCATCAGCGCGGTCCAGGACCAGGTGGTGCCGGACAACAC
CCTGGCCTGGGTGTGGGTGCGCGGCCTGGACGAGCTGTACGCCGAGTGGTCGGAGGTCGTGTCCACGAAC
TTCCGGGACGCCTCCGGGCCGGCCATGACCGAGATCGGCGAGCAGCCGTGGGGGCGGGAGTTCGCCCTGC
GCGACCCGGCCGGCAACTGCGTGCACTTCGTGGCCGAGGAGCAGGACTGACACGTGCTAAAACTTCATTT
TTAATTTAAAAGGATCTAGGTGAAGATCCTTTTTGATAATCTCATGACCAAAATCCCTTAACGTGAGTTT
TCGTTCCACTGAGCGTCAGACCCCGTAGAAAAGATCAAAGGATCTTCTTGAGATCCTTTTTTTCTGCGCG
TAATCTGCTGCTTGCAAACAAAAAAACCACCGCTACCAGCGGTGGTTTGTTTGCCGGATCAAGAGCTACC
AACTCTTTTTCCGAAGGTAACTGGCTTCAGCAGAGCGCAGATACCAAATACTGTTCTTCTAGTGTAGCCG
TAGTTAGGCCACCACTTCAAGAACTCTGTAGCACCGCCTACATACCTCGCTCTGCTAATCCTGTTACCAG
TGGCTGCTGCCAGTGGCGATAAGTCGTGTCTTACCGGGTTGGACTCAAGACGATAGTTACCGGATAAGGC
GCAGCGGTCGGGCTGAACGGGGGGTTCGTGCACACAGCCCAGCTTGGAGCGAACGACCTACACCGAACTG
AGATACCTACAGCGTGAGCTATGAGAAAGCGCCACGCTTCCCGAAGGGAGAAAGGCGGACAGGTATCCGG
TAAGCGGCAGGGTCGGAACAGGAGAGCGCACGAGGGAGCTTCCAGGGGGAAACGCCTGGTATCTTTATAG
TCCTGTCGGGTTTCGCCACCTCTGACTTGAGCGTCGATTTTTGTGATGCTCGTCAGGGGGGCGGAGCCTA
TGGAAAAACGCCAGCAACGCGGCCTTTTTACGGTTCCTGGCCTTTTGCTGGCCTTTTGCTCACATGTTCT
TTCCTGCGTTATCCCCTGATTCTGTGGATAACCGTATTACCGCCTTTGAGTGAGCTGATACCGCTCGCCG
CAGCCGAACGACCGAGCGCAGCGAGTCAGTGAGCGAGGAAGCGGAAG
Features (pLannotate 1.2.2; 15 found; start..end, strand, type, name):
      2..94      +  CDS            lacI (fragment): lac repressor; lacI; The lac repressor binds to the lac operator to inhibit transcription in E. coli. This inhibition can be relieved by adding lactose or isopropyl-β-D-thiogalactopyranoside (IPTG).
    107..128     +  protein_bind   CAP binding site: CAP binding activates transcription in the presence of cAMP. E. coli catabolite activator protein
    143..173     +  promoter       lac promoter: promoter for the E. coli lac operon
    181..197     +  protein_bind   lac operator: The lac repressor binds to the lac operator to inhibit transcription in E. coli. This inhibition can be relieved by adding lactose or isopropyl-β-D-thiogalactopyranoside (IPTG). lac repressor encoded by lacI
    239..257     +  promoter       SP6 promoter: promoter for bacteriophage SP6 RNA polymerase
    837..1334    -  CDS            tomm-20 (fragment): TOM20_CAEEL - Experimental evidence at protein level: Swiss-Prot protein existence level 1. Central component of the receptor complex responsible for the recognition and translocation of cytosolically synthesized mitochondrial preproteins (By similarity). Together with tomm-22 functions as the transit peptide receptor at the surface of the mitochondrion outer membrane and facilitates the movement of preproteins into the translocation pore (PubMed:21264209). From Caenorhabditis elegans.
   1416..1434    -  promoter       T7 promoter: promoter for bacteriophage T7 RNA polymerase
   1437..1584    +  CDS            lacZα (fragment): LacZα fragment of β-galactosidase; lacZ fragment
   1594..1897    +  CDS            ccdB (fragment): CcdB, a bacterial toxin that poisons DNA gyrase; ccdB; Plasmids containing the ccdB gene cannot be propagated in standard E. coli strains.
   1945..2214    +  CDS            tnpA (fragment): TN5P_ECOLX - Also known as tnp. Experimental evidence at protein level: Swiss-Prot protein existence level 1. Mediates transposition of transposon Tn5 by a 'cut and paste' mechanism. First, the monomeric transposase binds the 19 bp inverted DNA repeats flanking the transposon. Then, dimerization of the DNA- bound transposase creates a synaptic DNA complex. After nicking of the first DNA strand, excision of the transposon proceeds through a series of intermediates. The transposase then mediates the insertion of the transposon at a new site by strand transfer. The activity of the wild- type tran
   2246..3040    +  CDS            NeoR/KanR: aminoglycoside phosphotransferase from Tn5; aph(3')-II (or nptII); confers resistance to neomycin, kanamycin, and G418 (Geneticin®)
   3061..3111    -  misc_feature   bom (fragment): basis of mobility region from pBR322
   3138..3226    +  promoter       AmpR promoter (fragment): bla
   3246..3620    +  CDS            BleoR: antibiotic-binding protein; Sh ble from Streptoalloteichus hindustanus; confers resistance to bleomycin, phleomycin, and Zeocin™
   3758..4346    +  rep_origin     ori: high-copy-number ColE1/pMB1/pBR322/pUC origin of replication
