[The description below was written by a language model from this plasmid's Addgene catalogue record and pLannotate feature annotations shown in this document.]
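Description:
pJF7 is a donor ("cassette") plasmid for the SapTrap modular assembly system used to build Caenorhabditis elegans MosSCI transgene vectors. It was made by TOPO cloning a fragment into the Zero Blunt TOPO backbone. It is catalogued as a worm expression vector, but as a part donor it functions as an E. coli-maintained source of one module rather than a complete transgene. The sequenced record is about 4.5 kb. It carries a high-copy ColE1/pUC-type origin, the Tn5-derived NeoR/KanR gene used for kanamycin selection, and a Sh ble (bleomycin/Zeocin resistance) gene that is also part of this backbone. The remaining annotations are backbone remnants of the TOPO cloning site: a lacI fragment, the CAP site, the lac promoter and operator, and the lacZα–ccdB fusion, whose disruption by an insert provides positive selection for recombinants. Flanking SP6 and T7 promoters are also present.

The insert is the C. elegans tomm-20 gene without its stop codon, annotated on the reverse strand between the SP6 and T7 promoters. tomm-20 encodes a receptor component of the mitochondrial outer membrane translocase. Omitting the stop codon allows in-frame fusion to a downstream module, which suits it to anchoring a tag or fusion partner at the mitochondrial surface, although the record does not specify the intended partners. The plasmid is designated as cassette 2 in the 4- or 5-cassette SapTrap schemes. In these schemes, type IIS digestion releases each module with defined overhangs for ordered, one-pot ligation into a MosSCI destination vector for single-copy genomic insertion. No worm promoter or 3′ UTR is annotated here; these are presumably supplied by other cassettes. The SapI sites themselves are not annotated in the feature table.
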