Addgene plasmid #139036: pJF7
Purpose: MosSCI SapTrap assembly: Cassette 2 for 4- or 5-cassette system
Depositing lab: Erik Griffin. Depositing organization: Dartmouth College and Medical School. Publication: SapTrap Assembly of Caenorhabditis elegans MosSCI Transgene Vectors. Fan X, Henau S, Feinstein J, Miller SI, Han B, Frokjaer-Jensen C, Griffin EE. G3 (Bethesda). 2019 Dec 17. pii: g3.119.400822. doi: 10.1534/g3.119.400822. PubMed 31848219.
Backbone
  Vector backbone: Zero blunt TOPO
  Backbone manufacturer: Thermo Fisher Scientific
  Backbone size w/o insert (bp): 3519
  Vector type: Worm Expression
Growth in bacteria
  Bacterial resistance: Kanamycin, 50 μg/mL
  Growth temperature: 37°C
  Growth strain: DH5alpha
  Copy number: High Copy
Gene/Insert
  Gene/Insert name: tomm-20 (no STOP codon)
  Species: C. elegans (nematode)
  Entrez Gene: tomm-20 (a.k.a. CELE_F23H12.2)
  Cloning method: TOPO Cloning
Terms and licenses: Academic/Nonprofit Terms; Industry Terms: Not Available to Industry
How to cite: pJF7 was a gift from Erik Griffin (Addgene plasmid # 139036 ; http://n2t.net/addgene:139036 ; RRID:Addgene_139036)
