>Addgene plasmid #139036 | pJF7 | depositor partial sequence | sequence record 268989 | tomm-20 with 2 SapI sites
GCAGCTCTTCGATGTCGGACACAATTCTTGGTTTCAACAAATCAAACGTCGTTTTGGCTGCTGGAATTGC
TGGAGCCGCTTTCCTCGGCTACTGCATTTACTTCGATCATAAGAGAATCAACGCTCCAGACTACAAGGAC
AAGATTAGGCAAAGTCAGTGTTTTAACAACATATTTCCTTCGGATTTTTATCTAAAAACAACTTATTTTC
TTTCAGAGAGACGTGCCCAGGCTGGAGCAGGAGGAATGGCTCCACGTCGTCCAGCTGCAGCAGGCAATGA
TGCTGCTCCAGATGTCACCGATCCATCCCAAATGCAAAGGTTCTTCTTGCAAGAGGTTCAACTCGGAGAA
GAACTCATGGCAGCCGGAAATGTTGATGAAGGTGCCGTGCACATTGCCAACGCAGTCATGCTCTGCGGTG
AATCTCAACAACTCCTGTCTATCTTCCAACAAACATTGTCGGAAGATCAGTTCCGTGCTGTTGTTCAACA
ATTGCCGTCGACTCGCGAAGTAAGTGGTTTTTAAATGTAAAAATTCACTTTAAAAGTTATTGAAATGTGA
CTGTTAAATACTATTTAAAAAATTTTCATGTGAAAACCTGGCATTCAAATTAACCTGTCCGAGAAAATAT
TCGAAATTAAATATACAATTTTGAAGGATGCAAAATTTTCTTATAATTTTGAGCCACATTCCATCAAAAA
TGCGTTATTTCAGTACAACAGTTTCAAATGCAAATTAAACATTCGAATATCTAGGAGAACTTATTCAAAA
TTCTAGTTAAGTAGGCATATATTCAAACTAGAATTTTTTACTCACAGAAATTGGTTTATTTTTTCAATTT
TCAATATCTTCTATGTTAATTTTTAGCGTCTTGCGGAAATGTTCGGAGCGAAAGCAGATGAGGCAGAAAA
CGAGCCACCAATGGTTCAATACCTCGGAGACGGACCTCCACCAGCACAAATCCAAGAGCTTATCGATGAC
ACCGACGACTTGGAGGGTCGAAGAGCTGC
